Addgene plasmid #248943: exp_PflHamM
Purpose: His-MBP-HamM from P. fluorescens for overexpression.
Depositing lab: Jennifer Doudna. Depositing organization: University of California, Berkeley. Publication: Recurrent acquisition of nuclease-protease pairs in antiviral immunity. Tuck OT, Hu JJ, Lopez SC, Adler BA, O'Brien CE, Hsieh K, Meredith C, Loi KJ, Yoon PH, Doherty EE, Lahiri A, Doudna JA. Science. 2026 Jan 8;391(6781):195-201. doi: 10.1126/science.aea8769. Epub 2025 Nov 13. PubMed 41231971.
Backbone
  Vector backbone: ColE1
  Vector type: Bacterial Expression
Growth in bacteria
  Bacterial resistance: Ampicillin, 100 μg/mL
  Growth temperature: 37°C
  Growth strain: DH5alpha
  Copy number: High Copy
Gene/Insert
  Gene/Insert name: Pfl(10xHis-MBP-TEV-)HamM
  Species: Pseudomonas fluorescens
  Tag / fusion protein: 10xHis-MBP-TEV (N terminal on insert)
  Cloning method: Gibson Cloning
Terms and licenses: Academic/Nonprofit Terms; Industry Terms: Not Available to Industry
How to cite: exp_PflHamM was a gift from Jennifer Doudna (Addgene plasmid # 248943 ; http://n2t.net/addgene:248943 ; RRID:Addgene_248943)
