[The description below was written by a language model from this plasmid's Addgene catalogue record and pLannotate feature annotations shown in this document.]
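Description:
exp_PflHamM is a bacterial expression plasmid for overproducing HamM from Pseudomonas fluorescens as a cleavable fusion protein in E. coli. The backbone is listed simply as ColE1, and the annotated 7,091 nt sequence shows a pBR322-like architecture: a ColE1/pMB1-family origin with the adjacent bom mobility region and a rop gene, plus a β-lactamase gene under its own promoter for ampicillin selection. Two fragments of the tetracycline efflux gene and its promoter flank the expression cassette. They appear to be remnants of the parental vector's tet gene rather than a working marker, and only ampicillin resistance is recorded. The catalogue calls the plasmid high copy, although rop normally moderates copy number.

The expression cassette runs from a T7 promoter and the phage T7 gene 10 ribosome binding site to a T7 terminator, so transcription requires a host that supplies T7 RNA polymerase. No lac operator or lacI gene is annotated. The open reading frame starts with a 10xHis affinity tag, followed by a signal-sequence-free (cytosolic) maltose binding protein and a TEV protease recognition site. HamM itself was not annotated by the automated tool, but it presumably occupies the unlabelled interval between the TEV site and the terminator region. A short match to a T7 gene 10B-derived solubility tag just upstream of the terminator is probably residual vector sequence. The insert was assembled by Gibson cloning.

The His tag allows metal-affinity capture, MBP aids solubility, and TEV cleavage can remove both tags. The stated purpose is overexpression of HamM, and the associated publication concerns nuclease-protease pairs in antiviral immunity.
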