Features (pLannotate 1.2.2; 16 found; start..end, strand, type, name):
      2..20      +  promoter       T7 promoter: promoter for bacteriophage T7 RNA polymerase
    109..131     +  RBS            RBS: efficient ribosome binding site from bacteriophage T7 gene 10 (Olins and Rangwala, 1989)
    151..180     +  CDS            10xHis: 10xHis affinity tag
    190..1290    +  CDS            MBP: maltose binding protein from E. coli; malE (mutated); This version of the gene does not encode a signal sequence, so MBP will remain in the cytosol.
   1345..1361    +  CDS            TEV site (fragment): tobacco etch virus (TEV) protease recognition and cleavage site
   2579..2628    +  CDS            SET1 (fragment): solubility-enhancement tag derived from T7 phage gene 10B
   2636..2683    +  terminator     T7 terminator: transcription terminator for bacteriophage T7 RNA polymerase
   2709..3001    -  CDS            TcR (fragment): tetracycline efflux protein; tet; confers resistance to tetracycline
   3049..3077    -  promoter       tet promoter: E. coli promoter for tetracycline efflux protein gene
   3190..3294    +  promoter       AmpR promoter: bla
   3295..4155    +  CDS            AmpR: β-lactamase; bla; confers resistance to ampicillin, carbenicillin, and related antibiotics
   4326..4914    +  rep_origin     ori: high-copy-number ColE1/pMB1/pBR322/pUC origin of replication
   5100..5239    -  misc_feature   bom: basis of mobility region from pBR322
   5341..5532    -  CDS            rop: Rop protein, which maintains plasmids at low copy number; rop
   5549..5929    +  CDS            YPB1_ECOLX: Protein predicted: Swiss-Prot protein existence level 4. From Escherichia coli.
   6171..7071    -  CDS            TcR (fragment): tetracycline efflux protein; tet; confers resistance to tetracycline
>Addgene plasmid #248943 | exp_PflHamM | addgene full sequence | sequence record 500739 | Addgene NGS Result
TTAATACGACTCACTATAGGGAGACCACAACGGTTTCCCTCTAGTGCCGGCTCCGGAGAGCTCTTTAATT
AAGCGGCCGCCCTGCAGGACTCGAGTTCTAGAAATAATTTTGTTTAACTTTAAGAAGGAGATATACATAT
GAAATCTTCTCACCATCACCATCACCATCACCATCACCATGGTTCTTCTATGAAAATCGAAGAAGGTAAA
CTGGTAATCTGGATTAACGGCGATAAAGGCTATAACGGTCTCGCTGAAGTCGGTAAGAAATTCGAGAAAG
ATACCGGAATTAAAGTCACCGTTGAGCATCCGGATAAACTGGAAGAGAAATTCCCACAGGTTGCGGCAAC
TGGCGATGGCCCTGACATTATCTTCTGGGCACACGACCGCTTTGGTGGCTACGCTCAATCTGGCCTGTTG
GCTGAAATCACCCCGGACAAAGCGTTCCAGGACAAGCTGTATCCGTTTACCTGGGATGCCGTACGTTACA
ACGGCAAGCTGATTGCTTACCCGATCGCTGTTGAAGCGTTATCGCTGATTTATAACAAAGATCTGCTGCC
GAACCCGCCAAAAACCTGGGAAGAGATCCCGGCGCTGGATAAAGAACTGAAAGCGAAAGGTAAGAGCGCG
CTGATGTTCAACCTGCAAGAACCGTACTTCACCTGGCCGCTGATTGCTGCTGACGGGGGTTATGCGTTCA
AGTATGAAAACGGCAAGTACGACATTAAAGACGTGGGCGTGGATAACGCTGGCGCGAAAGCGGGTCTGAC
CTTCCTGGTTGACCTGATTAAAAACAAACACATGAATGCAGACACCGATTACTCCATCGCAGAAGCTGCC
TTTAATAAAGGCGAAACAGCGATGACCATCAACGGCCCGTGGGCATGGTCCAACATCGACACCAGCAAAG
TGAATTATGGTGTAACGGTACTGCCGACCTTCAAGGGTCAACCATCCAAACCGTTCGTTGGCGTGCTGAG
CGCAGGTATTAACGCCGCCAGTCCGAACAAAGAGCTGGCAAAAGAGTTCCTCGAAAACTATCTGCTGACT
GATGAAGGTCTGGAAGCGGTTAATAAAGACAAACCGCTGGGTGCCGTAGCGCTGAAGTCTTACGAGGAAG
AGTTGGCGAAAGATCCACGTATTGCCGCCACTATGGAAAACGCCCAGAAAGGTGAAATCATGCCGAACAT
CCCGCAGATGTCCGCTTTCTGGTATGCCGTGCGTACTGCGGTGATCAACGCCGCCAGCGGTCGTCAGACT
GTCGATGAAGCCCTGAAAGACGCGCAGACTAATTCGAGCTCGAACAACAACAACAATAACAATAACAACA
ACCTCGGGATCGAGGAAAACCTGTACTTCCAATCCAATGCAATGAAAATTTCCATGCACGATGCCGCATA
CGGTGATTCAATTCTCATCAGCGGCGCCTCGACCAAAATTTTAGTGGATGGTGGAACTGCGAAGTCCTTC
GCTGACTGGTCGCCTTCGTTAGAGGGTGTCGATACGCTAGATGCCCTGATAGTTACTCATATTGATAACG
ACCATATTGGCGGAGCAATCAAGCTGCTCACATCAAAGCACGCAACTAAAGTAAAAGAAGTTTATTTCAA
TGGCATTAACCAAATCCTAGATGTGGAGGATTGTGATATTGGTGATCGTAGTGACGATCTAGAATTATCC
GCAATCATAGCAAACACCACGTCTAGAGACGAAGACCAGTTGATAGGGTATTCTGAAGGCACATCGTTAT
CCTTAATATTACAGCAGCAAAATATCCCCTTAAATAAAGCAACCGAAGGCAGGCAAATCCACAGAACGAG
CCTTAATAAAAACATAATAATAGGAGAATTTGAAATTGAACTGATAGGCCCAAGCAGAAAGAGCTTGTTA
AAAATCCAACAAAAATGGCTTGAACTATTAGAAAGTAAAGAAATCAAAAGACGCCTTATCAGCCCAAGAT
ATAGCGTTGCATTCGAAAGCTTTATCAGCTCGATTGATACCTCAGTAAAGCATGATGAGGAAATTTCAAG
TCTAAGTGAAAACATAGAGCATTTGGCAAATCAACCATTTACTAATGACACATCACCCCCAAACAAAAGC
AGCATCTCTTTCCTTCTAAAAACTGAAAACAAAAGCATTTTAATGCTCGGAGATTCCGACGCAGAGACTA
TAGAGGCATGGTTGAACTCGAAGTCTGCAGATAGCATCACAGTTGATGCGGTAAAGCTACCCCATCACGG
AAGCCGAAATAACTTTAGTGCTAACTTAGTACGCAGAATACGCACTGCGAACTATTTAATTTCTACTAAT
GGCGATAAATTTTCACACCCTAACATTGAGACCTTAGCTAGAATCATTAAGTTTTCTCCTGACCGCGAGG
CAAAAATACTACTAAACCACGAAATCCCCCACCTCACAAACTCCTTCCTGAGCAACGCCAACAGTTATGA
AGGAAATATCAGCATCCACCAGGGCATAAAGGAATTTGAGCTTTAATAACATTGGAAGTGGATAACGGAT
CCGCGATCGCGGCGCGCCACCTGGTGGCCGGCCGGTACCACGCGTGCGCGCTGATCCGGCTGCTAACAAA
GCCCGAAAGGAAGCTGAGTTGGCTGCTGCCACCGCTGAGCAATAACTAGCATAACCCCTTGGGGCCTCTA
AACGGGTCTTGAGGGGTTTTTTGCTGAAAGGAGGAACTATATCCGGATATCCACAGGACGGGTGTGGTCG
CCATGATCGCGTAGTCGATAGTGGCTCCAAGTAGCGAAGCGAGCAGGACTGGGCGGCGGCCAAAGCGGTC
GGACAGTGCTCCGAGAACGGGTGCGCATAGAAATTGCATCAACGCATATAGCGCTAGCAGCACGCCATAG
TGACTGGCGATGCTGTCGGAATGGACGATATCCCGCAAGAGGCCCGGCAGTACCGGCATAACCAAGCCTA
TGCCTACAGCATCCAGGGTGACGGTGCCGAGGATGACGATGAGCGCATTGTTAGATTTCATACACGGTGC
CTGACTGCGTTAGCAATTTAACTGTGATAAACTACCGCATTAAAGCTTATCGATGATAAGCTGTCAAACA
TGAGAATTCTTGAAGACGAAAGGGCCTCGTGATACGCCTATTTTTATAGGTTAATGTCATGATAATAATG
GTTTCTTAGACGTCAGGTGGCACTTTTCGGGGAAATGTGCGCGGAACCCCTATTTGTTTATTTTTCTAAA
TACATTCAAATATGTATCCGCTCATGAGACAATAACCCTGATAAATGCTTCAATAACATTGAAAAAGGAA
GAGTATGAGTATTCAACATTTCCGTGTCGCCCTTATTCCCTTTTTTGCGGCATTTTGCCTTCCTGTTTTT
GCTCACCCAGAAACGCTGGTGAAAGTAAAAGATGCTGAAGATCAGTTGGGTGCACGAGTGGGTTACATCG
AACTGGATCTCAACAGCGGTAAGATCCTTGAGAGTTTTCGCCCCGAAGAACGTTTTCCAATGATGAGCAC
TTTTAAAGTTCTGCTATGTGGCGCGGTATTATCCCGTGTTGACGCCGGGCAAGAGCAACTCGGTCGCCGC
ATACACTATTCTCAGAATGACTTGGTTGAGTACTCACCAGTCACAGAAAAGCATCTTACGGATGGCATGA
CAGTAAGAGAATTATGCAGTGCTGCCATAACCATGAGTGATAACACTGCGGCCAACTTACTTCTGACAAC
GATCGGAGGACCGAAGGAGCTAACCGCTTTTTTGCACAACATGGGGGATCATGTAACTCGCCTTGATCGT
TGGGAACCGGAGCTGAATGAAGCCATACCAAACGACGAGCGTGACACCACGATGCCTGCAGCAATGGCAA
CAACGTTGCGCAAACTATTAACTGGCGAACTACTTACTCTAGCTTCCCGGCAACAATTAATAGACTGGAT
GGAGGCGGATAAAGTTGCAGGACCACTTCTGCGCTCGGCCCTTCCGGCTGGCTGGTTTATTGCTGATAAA
TCTGGAGCCGGTGAGCGTGGGTCTCGCGGTATCATTGCAGCACTGGGGCCAGATGGTAAGCCCTCCCGTA
TCGTAGTTATCTACACGACGGGGAGTCAGGCAACTATGGATGAACGAAATAGACAGATCGCTGAGATAGG
TGCCTCACTGATTAAGCATTGGTAACTGTCAGACCAAGTTTACTCATATATACTTTAGATTGATTTAAAA
CTTCATTTTTAATTTAAAAGGATCTAGGTGAAGATCCTTTTTGATAATCTCATGACCAAAATCCCTTAAC
GTGAGTTTTCGTTCCACTGAGCGTCAGACCCCGTAGAAAAGATCAAAGGATCTTCTTGAGATCCTTTTTT
TCTGCGCGTAATCTGCTGCTTGCAAACAAAAAAACCACCGCTACCAGCGGTGGTTTGTTTGCCGGATCAA
GAGCTACCAACTCTTTTTCCGAAGGTAACTGGCTTCAGCAGAGCGCAGATACCAAATACTGTCCTTCTAG
TGTAGCCGTAGTTAGGCCACCACTTCAAGAACTCTGTAGCACCGCCTACATACCTCGCTCTGCTAATCCT
GTTACCAGTGGCTGCTGCCAGTGGCGATAAGTCGTGTCTTACCGGGTTGGACTCAAGACGATAGTTACCG
GATAAGGCGCAGCGGTCGGGCTGAACGGGGGGTTCGTGCACACAGCCCAGCTTGGAGCGAACGACCTACA
CCGAACTGAGATACCTACAGCGTGAGCTATGAGAAAGCGCCACGCTTCCCGAAGGGAGAAAGGCGGACAG
GTATCCGGTAAGCGGCAGGGTCGGAACAGGAGAGCGCACGAGGGAGCTTCCAGGGGGAAACGCCTGGTAT
CTTTATAGTCCTGTCGGGTTTCGCCACCTCTGACTTGAGCGTCGATTTTTGTGATGCTCGTCAGGGGGGC
GGAGCCTATGGAAAAACGCCAGCAACGCGGCCTTTTTACGGTTCCTGGCCTTTTGCTGGCCTTTTGCTCA
CATGTTCTTTCCTGCGTTATCCCCTGATTCTGTGGATAACCGTATTACCGCCTTTGAGTGAGCTGATACC
GCTCGCCGCAGCCGAACGACCGAGCGCAGCGAGTCAGTGAGCGAGGAAGCGGAAGAGCGCCTGATGCGGT
ATTTTCTCCTTACGCATCTGTGCGGTATTTCACACCGCAATGGTGCACTCTCAGTACAATCTGCTCTGAT
GCCGCATAGTTAAGCCAGTATACACTCCGCTATCGCTACGTGACTGGGTCATGGCTGCGCCCCGACACCC
GCCAACACCCGCTGACGCGCCCTGACGGGCTTGTCTGCTCCCGGCATCCGCTTACAGACAAGCTGTGACC
GTCTCCGGGAGCTGCATGTGTCAGAGGTTTTCACCGTCATCACCGAAACGCGCGAGGCAGCTGCGGTAAA
GCTCATCAGCGTGGTCGTGAAGCGATTCACAGATGTCTGCCTGTTCATCCGCGTCCAGCTCGTTGAGTTT
CTCCAGAAGCGTTAATGTCTGGCTTCTGATAAAGCGGGCCATGTTAAGGGCGGTTTTTTCCTGTTTGGTC
ACTGATGCCTCCGTGTAAGGGGGATTTCTGTTCATGGGGGTAATGATACCGATGAAACGAGAGAGGATGC
TCACGATACGGGTTACTGATGATGAACATGCCCGGTTACTGGAACGTTGTGAGGGTAAACAACTGGCGGT
ATGGATGCGGCGGGACCAGAGAAAAATCACTCAGGGTCAATGCCAGCGCTTCGTTAATACAGATGTAGGT
GTTCCACAGGGTAGCCAGCAGCATCCTGCGATGCAGATCCGGAACATAATGGTGCAGGGCGCTGACTTCC
GCGTTTCCAGACTTTACGAAACACGGAAACCGAAGACCATTCATGTTGTTGCTCAGGTCGCAGACGTTTT
GCAGCAGCAGTCGCTTCACGTTCGCTCGCGTATCGGTGATTCATTCTGCTAACCAGTAAGGCAACCCCGC
CAGCCTAGCCGGGTCCTCAACGACAGGAGCACGATCATGCGCACCCGTGGCCAGGACCCAACGCTGCCCG
AGATGCGCCGCGTGCGGCTGCTGGAGATGGCGGACGCGATGGATATGTTCTGCCAAGGGTTGGTTTGCGC
ATTCACAGTTCTCCGCAAGAATTGATTGGCTCCAATTCTTGGAGTGGTGAATCCGTTAGCGAGGTGCCGC
CGGCTTCCATTCAGGTCGAGGTGGCCCGGCTCCATGCACCGCGACGCAACGCGGGGAGGCAGACAAGGTA
TAGGGCGGCGCCTACAATCCATGCCAACCCGTTCCATGTGCTCGCCGAGGCGGCATAAATCGCCGTGACG
ATCAGCGGTCCAATGATCGAAGTTAGGCTGGTAAGAGCCGCGAGCGATCCTTGAAGCTGTCCCTGATGGT
CGTCATCTACCTGCCTGGACAGCATGGCCTGCAACGCGGGCATCCCGATGCCGCCGGAAGCGAGAAGAAT
CATAATGGGGAAGGCCATCCAGCCTCGCGTCGCGAACGCCAGCAAGACGTAGCCCAGCGCGTCGGCCGCC
ATGCCGGCGATAATGGCCTGCTTCTCGCCGAAACGTTTGGTGGCGGGACCAGTGACGAAGGCTTGAGCGA
GGGCGTGCAAGATTCCGAATACCGCAAGCGACAGGCCGATCATCGTCGCGCTCCAGCGAAAGCGGTCCTC
GCCGAAAATGACCCAGAGCGCTGCCGGCACCTGTCCTACGAGTTGCATGATAAAGAAGACAGTCATAAGT
GCGGCGACGATAGTCATGCCCCGCGCCCACCGGAAGGAGCTGACTGGGTTGAAGGCTCTCAAGGGCATCG
GTCGACGCTCTCCCTTATGCGACTCCTGCATTAGGAAGCAGCCCAGTAGTAGGTTGAGGCCGTTGAGCAC
CGCCGCCGCAAGGAATGGTGCATGCAAGGAGATGGCGCCCAACAGTCCCCCGGCCACGGGGCCTGCCACC
ATACCCACGCCGAAACAAGCGCTCATGAGCCCGAAGTGGCGAGCCCGATCTTCCCCATCGGTGATGTCGG
CGATATAGGCGCCAGCAACCGCACCTGTGGCGCCGGTGATGCCGGCCACGATGCGTCCGGCGTAGAGGAT
CGAGATCTCGATCCCGCGAAA
